>Addgene plasmid #136970 | pGGC_RT_XVE | addgene full sequence | sequence record 270565 | Addgene NGS Result
GACGAAAGGGCCTCGTGATACGCCTATTTTTATAGGTTAATGTCATGATAATAATGGTTTCTTAGACGTC
AGGTGGCACTTTTCGGGGAAATGTGCGCGGAACCCCTATTTGTTTATTTTTCTAAATACATTCAAATATG
TATCCGCTCATGAGACAATAACCCTGATAAATGCTTCAATAATATTGAAAAAGGAAGAGTATGAGTATTC
AACATTTCCGTGTCGCCCTTATTCCCTTTTTTGCGGCATTTTGCCTTCCTGTTTTTGCTCACCCAGAAAC
GCTGGTGAAAGTAAAAGATGCTGAAGATCAGTTGGGTGCACGAGTGGGTTACATCGAACTGGATCTCAAC
AGCGGTAAGATCCTTGAGAGTTTTCGCCCCGAAGAACGTTTTCCAATGATGAGCACTTTTAAAGTTCTGC
TATGTGGCGCGGTATTATCCCGTATTGACGCCGGGCAAGAGCAACTCGGTCGCCGCATACACTATTCTCA
GAATGACTTGGTTGAGTACTCACCAGTCACAGAAAAGCATCTTACGGATGGCATGACAGTAAGAGAATTA
TGCAGTGCTGCCATAACCATGAGTGATAACACTGCGGCCAACTTACTTCTGACAACGATCGGAGGACCGA
AGGAGCTAACCGCTTTTTTGCACAACATGGGGGATCATGTAACTCGCCTTGATCGTTGGGAACCGGAGCT
GAATGAAGCCATACCAAACGACGAGCGTGACACCACGATGCCTGTAGCAATGGCAACAACGTTGCGCAAA
CTATTAACTGGCGAACTACTTACTCTAGCTTCCCGGCAACAATTAATAGACTGGATGGAGGCGGATAAAG
TTGCAGGACCACTTCTGCGCTCGGCCCTTCCGGCTGGCTGGTTTATTGCTGATAAATCTGGAGCCGGTGA
GCGTGGCTCTCGAGGTATCATTGCAGCACTGGGGCCAGATGGTAAGCCCTCCCGTATCGTAGTTATCTAC
ACGACGGGGAGTCAGGCAACTATGGATGAACGAAATAGACAGATCGCTGAGATAGGTGCCTCACTGATTA
AGCATTGGTAACTGTCAGACCAAGTTTACTCATATATACTTTAGATTGATTTAAAACTTCATTTTTAATT
TAAAAGGATCTAGGTGAAGATCCTTTTTGATAATCTCATGACCAAAATCCCTTAACGTGAGTTTTCGTTC
CACTGAGCGTCAGACCCCGTAGAAAAGATCAAAGGATCTTCTTGAGATCCTTTTTTTCTGCGCGTAATCT
GCTGCTTGCAAACAAAAAAACCACCGCTACCAGCGGTGGTTTGTTTGCCGGATCAAGAGCTACCAACTCT
TTTTCCGAAGGTAACTGGCTTCAGCAGAGCGCAGATACCAAATACTGTTCTTCTAGTGTAGCCGTAGTTA
GGCCACCACTTCAAGAACTCTGTAGCACCGCCTACATACCTCGCTCTGCTAATCCTGTTACCAGTGGCTG
CTGCCAGTGGCGATAAGTCGTGTCTTACCGGGTTGGACTCAAGACGATAGTTACCGGATAAGGCGCAGCG
GTCGGGCTGAACGGGGGGTTCGTGCACACAGCCCAGCTTGGAGCGAACGACCTACACCGAACTGAGATAC
CTACAGCGTGAGCTATGAGAAAGCGCCACGCTTCCCGAAGGGAGAAAGGCGGACAGGTATCCGGTAAGCG
GCAGGGTCGGAACAGGAGAGCGCACGAGGGAGCTTCCAGGGGGAAACGCCTGGTATCTTTATAGTCCTGT
CGGGTTTCGCCACCTCTGACTTGAGCGTCGATTTTTGTGATGCTCGTCAGGGGGGCGGAGCCTATGGAAA
AACGCCAGCAACGCGGCCTTTTTACGGTTCCTGGCCTTTTGCTGGCCTTTTGCTCACATGTTCTTTCCTG
CGTTATCCCCTGATTCTGTGGATAACCGTATTACCGCCTTTGAGTGAGCTGATACCGCTCGCCGCAGCCG
AACGACCGAGCGCAGCGAGTCAGTGAGCGAGGAAGCGGAAGAGCGCCCAATACGCAAACCGCCTCTCCCC
GCGCGTTGGCCGATTCATTAATGCAGCTGGCACGACAGGTTTCCCGACTGGAAAGCGGGCAGTGAGCGCA
ACGCAATTAATGTGAGTTAGCTCACTCATTAGGCACCCCAGGCTTTACACTTTATGCTTCCGGCTCGTAT
GTTGTGTGGAATTGTGAGCGGATAACAATTTCACACGAGCTATTTAGGTGACACTATAGAAGTGAAGCTT
GGTCTCAGGCTATGAAAGCGTTAACGGCCAGGCAACAAGAGGTGTTTGATCTCATCCGTGATCACATCAG
CCAGACAGGTATGCCGCCGACGCGTGCGGAAATCGCGCAGCGTTTGGGGTTCCGTTCCCCAAACGCGGCT
GAAGAACATCTGAAGGCGCTGGCACGCAAAGGCGTTATTGAAATTGTTTCCGGCGCATCACGCGGGATTC
GTCTGTTGCAGGAAGAGGAAGAAGGGTTGCCGCTGGTAGGTCGTGTGGCTGCCGGTGAACCGTCGAGCGC
CCCCCCGACCGATGTCAGCCTGGGGGACGAGCTCCACTTAGACGGCGAGGACGTGGCGATGGCGCATGCC
GACGCGCTAGACGATTTCGATCTGGACATGTTGGGGGACGGGGATTCCCCGGGTCCGGGATTTACCCCCC
ACGACTCCGCCCCCTACGGCGCTCTGGATATGGCCGACTTCGAGTTTGAGCAGATGTTTACCGATGCCCT
TGGAATTGACGAGTACGGTGGGGATCCGTCTGCTGGAGACATGAGAGCTGCCAACCTTTGGCCAAGCCCG
CTCATGATCAAACGCTCTAAGAAGAACAGCCTGGCCTTGTCCCTGACGGCCGACCAGATGGTCAGTGCCT
TGTTGGATGCTGAGCCCCCCATACTCTATTCCGAGTATGATCCTACCAGACCCTTCAGTGAAGCTTCGAT
GATGGGCTTACTGACCAACCTGGCAGACAGGGAGCTGGTTCACATGATCAACTGGGCGAAGAGGGTGCCA
GGCTTTGTGGATTTGACCCTCCATGATCAGGTCCACCTTCTAGAATGTGCCTGGCTAGAGATCCTGATGA
TTGGACTCGTCTGGCGCTCCATGGAGCACCCAGGGAAGCTACTGTTTGCTCCTAACTTGCTCTTGGACAG
GAACCAGGGAAAATGTGTAGAGGGCATGGTGGAGATCTTCGACATGCTGCTGGCTACATCATCTCGGTTC
CGCATGATGAATCTGCAGGGAGAGGAGTTTGTGTGCCTCAAATCTATTATTTTGCTTAATTCTGGAGTGT
ACACATTTCTGTCCAGCACCCTGAAGTCTCTGGAAGAGAAGGACCATATCCACCGAGTCCTGGACAAGAT
CACAGACACTTTGATCCACCTGATGGCCAAGGCAGGCCTGACCCTGCAGCAGCAGCACCAGCGGCTGGCC
CAGCTCCTCCTCATCCTCTCCCACATCAGGCACATGAGTAACAAAGGCATGGAGCATCTGTACAGCATGA
AGTGCAAGAACGTGGTGCCCCTCTATGACCTGCTGCTGGAGATGCTGGACGCCCACCGCCTACATGCGCC
CACTAGCCGTGGAGGGGCATCCGTGGAGGAGACGGACCAAAGCCACTTGGCCACTGCGGGCTCTACTTCA
TCGCATTCCTTGCAAAAGTATTACATCACGGGGGAGGCAGAGGGTTTCCCTGCCACAGTCTGATCAGTGA
GACCGAATTCTCGCCCTATAGTGAGTCGTATTACCTGGCCGTCGTTTTACAACGTCGTGACTGGGAAAAC
CCTGGCGTTACCCAACTTAATCGCCTTGCAGCACATCCCCCTTTCGCCAGCTGGCGTAATAGCGAAGAGG
CCCGCACCGATCGCCCTTCCCAACAGTTGCGCAGCCTGAATGGCGAATGGCGCCTGATGCGGTATTTTCT
CCTTACGCATCTGTGCGGTATTTCACACCGCATATGGTGCACTCTCAGTACAATCTGCTCTGATGCCGCA
TAGTTAAGCCAGCCCCGACACCCGCCAACACCCGCTGACGCGCCCTGACGGGCTTGTCTGCTCCCGGCAT
CCGCTTACAGACAAGCTGTGACCGTCTCCGGGAGCTGCATGTGTCAGAGGTTTTCACCGTCATCACCGAA
ACGCGCGA
Features (pLannotate 1.2.2; 15 found; start..end, strand, type, name):
     96..200     +  promoter       AmpR promoter: bla
    201..1061    +  CDS            AmpR: β-lactamase; bla; confers resistance to ampicillin, carbenicillin, and related antibiotics
   1232..1820    +  rep_origin     ori: high-copy-number ColE1/pMB1/pBR322/pUC origin of replication
   2003..2095    +  CDS            lacI (fragment): lac repressor; lacI; The lac repressor binds to the lac operator to inhibit transcription in E. coli. This inhibition can be relieved by adding lactose or isopropyl-β-D-thiogalactopyranoside (IPTG).
   2108..2129    +  protein_bind   CAP binding site: CAP binding activates transcription in the presence of cAMP. E. coli catabolite activator protein
   2144..2174    +  promoter       lac promoter: promoter for the E. coli lac operon
   2182..2198    +  protein_bind   lac operator: The lac repressor binds to the lac operator to inhibit transcription in E. coli. This inhibition can be relieved by adding lactose or isopropyl-β-D-thiogalactopyranoside (IPTG). lac repressor encoded by lacI
   2212..2230    +  promoter       SP6 promoter: promoter for bacteriophage SP6 RNA polymerase
   2252..2503    +  CDS            LexA BD: DNA-binding domain of E. coli LexA; lexA (truncated); binds the 16-bp palindromic sequence 5'-CTGTATATATATACAG-3'
   2519..2752    +  CDS            VP16 AD: transcriptional activation domain of herpes simplex virus protein VP16 (Triezenberg et al., 1988; Cousens et al., 1989); UL48
   2762..3697    +  CDS            ERT2: mutated ligand-binding domain of the human estrogen receptor (Feil et al., 1997)
   3725..3743    -  promoter       T7 promoter: promoter for bacteriophage T7 RNA polymerase
   3745..3897    +  CDS            lacZα (fragment): LacZα fragment of β-galactosidase; lacZ fragment
   3903..4002    -  misc_feature   bom (fragment): basis of mobility region from pBR322
   4104..1       -  CDS            rop (fragment) (across the origin): Rop protein, which maintains plasmids at low copy number; rop
