[The description below was written by a language model from this plasmid's Addgene catalogue record and pLannotate feature annotations shown in this document.]
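Description:
pGGC_RT_XVE is a small (about 4.1 kb) GreenGate/Golden Gate entry module built on a pUC19 backbone. It carries the coding sequence of XVE, the synthetic β-estradiol-responsive transcription factor. It is propagated in E. coli as a high-copy plasmid through its ColE1/pUC-type origin and selected with ampicillin via the bla gene and its native promoter. Remnants of the cloning vector surround the insert: a lacI fragment, the CAP site, the lac promoter and operator, a lacZα fragment, short bom and rop fragments, and flanking SP6 and T7 phage promoters. Although catalogued as a bacterial expression vector, the plasmid works as a parts donor, and the record names no plant promoter or terminator within it.

The insert is annotated as three consecutive coding segments that together make up XVE. These are the DNA-binding domain of E. coli LexA, the herpes simplex virus VP16 transcriptional activation domain, and an estrogen receptor ligand-binding domain. The annotation tool labels this last segment ERT2, which is a similarity-based call and does not establish that the tamoxifen-selective mutant is present. In the chimeric activator, hormone binding to the receptor domain releases the protein to bind LexA operator sequences and drive transcription of a target gene placed behind them. One internal BsaI site was removed by a single T-to-A substitution so that the module survives BsaI-based assembly. The cloning sites themselves are not recorded.

The depositor describes it as a CDS module for the GreenGate system or comparable Golden Gate schemes, to be combined with promoter, terminator and other modules when building β-estradiol-inducible genes. It is noted as particularly useful when two expression units are assembled on one T-DNA.
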