Addgene plasmid #136970: pGGC_RT_XVE
Purpose: Goldengate/Greengate module for generation of beta-estradiole inducible genes.
Depositing lab: Klaus Theres. Depositing organization: Max Planck Institute for Plant Breeding Research.
Backbone
  Vector backbone: pUC19
  Vector type: Bacterial Expression
Growth in bacteria
  Bacterial resistance: Ampicillin, 100 μg/mL
  Growth temperature: 37°C
  Growth strain: DH5alpha
  Copy number: High Copy
Gene/Insert
  Gene/Insert name: XVE
  Species: Synthetic
  Mutation: BsaI site domestication 834 T > A,
  Cloning method: Restriction Enzyme; 5′ cloning site unknown (unknown if destroyed); 3′ cloning site unknown (unknown if destroyed)
Terms and licenses: Academic/Nonprofit Terms; Industry Terms: Not Available to Industry
Depositor comments: For use in the Greengate system (DOI: 10.1371/journal.pone.0083043, Addgene: Kit # 1000000036) or similar Goldengate-based systems. This plasmid carries a Greengate CDS module containing the XVE CDS for beta-Estradiole induction; very handy for two constructs on one T-DNA; see DOI: 10.1371/journal.pone.0083043.
How to cite: pGGC_RT_XVE was a gift from Klaus Theres (Addgene plasmid # 136970 ; http://n2t.net/addgene:136970 ; RRID:Addgene_136970)
